Addgene plasmid #215792: pNIC-TolB-NHSTIIT-GG
Purpose: (Empty Backbone) Cloning of target gene with N terminal TolB SRP pathway signal peptide N terminal His6 Twin Strep tag and TEV cleavage
Depositing lab: ASAP Discovery & Frank von Delft. Depositing organization: University of Oxford. Publication: A selection of Golden Gate vectors to simplify recombinant protein production in Escherichia coli. Fairhead M, Koekemoer L, Williams E, von Delft F. bioRxiv 2024.02.13.579886 10.1101/2024.02.13.579886.
Backbone
  Vector backbone: pNIC28a
  Backbone manufacturer: Novagen
  Vector type: Bacterial Expression
Growth in bacteria
  Bacterial resistance: Kanamycin, 50 μg/mL
  Growth temperature: 37°C
  Growth strain: DH5alpha
  Copy number: Low Copy
Gene/Insert
  Gene/Insert name: None
Depositor comments: Please visit https://doi.org/10.1101/2024.02.13.579886 for bioRxiv preprint.
How to cite: pNIC-TolB-NHSTIIT-GG was a gift from ASAP Discovery & Frank von Delft (Addgene plasmid # 215792 ; http://n2t.net/addgene:215792 ; RRID:Addgene_215792)
