[The description below was written by a language model from this plasmid's Addgene catalogue record and pLannotate feature annotations shown in this document.]
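Description:
pNIC-TolB-NHSTIIT-GG is an empty bacterial expression backbone of about 5.5 kb, derived from the pET-style pNIC28a vector and designed for Golden Gate insertion of a target gene for recombinant protein production in Escherichia coli. It is selected with kanamycin through an aph(3')-Ia resistance gene. It replicates from a ColE1/pMB1-type origin that is accompanied by the rop gene and the pBR322 bom region, consistent with its listing as low copy. An f1 origin is also present, along with residual tetracycline-resistance gene fragments and a predicted open reading frame that appear to be backbone remnants rather than functional elements.

Expression is driven by a T7 promoter followed by a lac operator and the phage T7 gene 10 ribosome binding site, and it ends at a T7 terminator. A plasmid-borne lacI gene under its own promoter supplies the repressor, so transcription requires a host providing T7 RNA polymerase and is induced with IPTG. Immediately after the ribosome binding site lies a short fragment of tolB encoding its signal peptide, which according to the record directs the fusion protein into the SRP export pathway. The stated design places a His6 tag, a Twin-Strep tag and a TEV protease cleavage site after this leader and upstream of the cloned gene, allowing two-step affinity purification and tag removal. The automated annotation does not label the Twin-Strep tag, the TEV site or the Golden Gate cloning sites, and it leaves the region following the signal peptide largely unannotated. It does detect a short His-tag match and a fragment resembling a T7 gene 10B solubility tag just before the terminator, whose role the record does not explain. No insert is present.
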