Features (pLannotate 1.2.2; 19 found; start..end, strand, type, name):
     41..59      +  promoter       T7 promoter: promoter for bacteriophage T7 RNA polymerase
     60..84      +  protein_bind   lac operator: The lac repressor binds to the lac operator to inhibit transcription in E. coli. This inhibition can be relieved by adding lactose or isopropyl-β-D-thiogalactopyranoside (IPTG). lac repressor encoded by lacI
     99..121     +  RBS            RBS: efficient ribosome binding site from bacteriophage T7 gene 10 (Olins and Rangwala, 1989)
    129..191     +  CDS            tolB (fragment): TOLB_ECOLI - Experimental evidence at protein level: Swiss-Prot protein existence level 1. Part of the Tol-Pal system, which plays a role in outer membrane invagination during cell division and is important for maintaining outer membrane integrity (PubMed:17233825). TolB occupies a key intermediary position in the Tol-Pal system because it communicates directly with both membrane-embedded components, Pal in the outer membrane and TolA in the inner membrane (PubMed:19696740). The Tol-Pal system is also required for polar localization of chemoreceptors clusters (PubMed:24720726). The system also
    424..441     +  CDS            9xHis (fragment): 9xHis affinity tag
    451..500     +  CDS            SET1 (fragment): solubility-enhancement tag derived from T7 phage gene 10B
    508..555     +  terminator     T7 terminator: transcription terminator for bacteriophage T7 RNA polymerase
    592..1020    +  rep_origin     f1 ori (sequence partly withheld): f1 bacteriophage origin of replication; arrow indicates direction of (+) strand synthesis
   1073..1130    +  promoter       AmpR promoter (fragment): bla
   1139..1954    -  CDS            KanR: aminoglycoside phosphotransferase; aph(3')-Ia; confers resistance to kanamycin in bacteria or G418 (Geneticin®) in eukaryotes
   2076..2664    +  rep_origin     ori: high-copy-number ColE1/pMB1/pBR322/pUC origin of replication
   2850..2989    -  misc_feature   bom: basis of mobility region from pBR322
   3091..3282    -  CDS            rop: Rop protein, which maintains plasmids at low copy number; rop
   3299..3679    +  CDS            YPB1_ECOLX: Protein predicted: Swiss-Prot protein existence level 4. From Escherichia coli.
   3751..4042    -  CDS            TcR (fragment): tetracycline efflux protein; tet; confers resistance to tetracycline
   4057..4078    -  protein_bind   CAP binding site: CAP binding activates transcription in the presence of cAMP. E. coli catabolite activator protein
   4091..5173    -  CDS            lacI: lac repressor; lacI; The lac repressor binds to the lac operator to inhibit transcription in E. coli. This inhibition can be relieved by adding lactose or isopropyl-β-D-thiogalactopyranoside (IPTG).
   5174..5251    -  promoter       lacI promoter: lacI
   5259..19      -  CDS            TcR (fragment) (across the origin): tetracycline efflux protein; tet; confers resistance to tetracycline
>Addgene plasmid #215792 | pNIC-TolB-NHSTIIT-GG | addgene full sequence | sequence record 426302 | Addgene NGS Result
GCGTCCGGCGTAGAGGATCGAGATCTCGATCCCGCGAAATTAATACGACTCACTATAGGGGAATTGTGAG
CGGATAACAATTCCCCTCTAGAAATAATTTTGTTTAACTTTAAGAAGGAGATATACATATGAAACAGGCA
TTACGCGTTGCCTTTGGCTTCCTGATTCTGTGGGCTAGCGTGTTGCATGCGATGCACCATCATCATCATC
ATTCTTCTGGTGCGAGCTGGAGTCACCCACAATTCGAGAAAGGTGGTGGCTCTGGTGGCGGTTCAGGCGG
CTCCGCCTGGTCCCATCCACAGTTTGAAAAGGGTTCTGGTGTAGATCTGGGTACCGAGAACCTGTACTTC
CAATCCATGAGAGACCGCGGATAATTCGGGTCTCACTCGAGCACCCGTCGACAAGCTTGCGGCCGCACTC
GAGCACCACCACCACCACCACTGAGATCCGGCTGCTAACAAAGCCCGAAAGGAAGCTGAGTTGGCTGCTG
CCACCGCTGAGCAATAACTAGCATAACCCCTTGGGGCCTCTAAACGGGTCTTGAGGGGTTTTTTGCTGAA
AGGAGGAACTATATCCGGATTGGCGAATGGG
[124 nt withheld, positions 592-715]
C
[91 nt withheld, positions 717-807]
A
[49 nt withheld, positions 809-857]
CCTTTGACGTTGGAGTCCACGTTCTTT
[37 nt withheld, positions 885-921]
ACCCTATCTCGGTCTATTCTTTTGATTTATAAGGGATTTTGCCGATTTCGGCCTATTGGTTAAAAAATGA
GCTGATTTAACAAAAATTTAACGCGAATTTTAACAAAATATTAACGCTTACAATTTAGGTGGCACTTTTC
GGGGAAATGTGCGCGGAACCCCTATTTGTTTATTTTTCTAAATACATTCAAATATGTATCCGCTCATGAA
TTAATTCTTAGAAAAACTCATCGAGCATCAAATGAAACTGCAATTTATTCATATCAGGATTATCAATACC
ATATTTTTGAAAAAGCCGTTTCTGTAATGAAGGAGAAAACTCACCGAGGCAGTTCCATAGGATGGCAAGA
TCCTGGTATCGGTCTGCTATTCCGACTCGTCCAACATCAATACAACCTATTAATTTCCCCTCGTCAAAAA
TAAGGTTATCAAGTGAGAAATCACCATGAGTGACGACTGAATCCGGTGAGAATGGCAAAAGTTTATGCAT
TTCTTTCCAGACTTGTTCAACAGGCCAGCCATTACGCTCGTCATCAAAATCACTCGCATCAACCAAACCG
TTATTCATTCGTGATTGCGCCTGAGCGAGACGAAATACGCGATCGCTGTTAAAAGGACAATTACAAACAG
GAATCGAATGCAACCGGCGCAGGAACACTGCCAGCGCATCAACAATATTTTCACCTGAATCAGGATATTC
TTCTAATACCTGGAATGCTGTTTTCCCGGGGATCGCAGTGGTGAGTAACCATGCATCATCAGGAGTACGG
ATAAAATGCTTGATGGTCGGAAGAGGCATAAATTCCGTCAGCCAGTTTAGTCTGACCATCTCATCTGTAA
CATCATTGGCAACGCTACCTTTGCCATGTTTCAGAAACAACTCTGGCGCATCGGGCTTCCCATACAATCG
ATAGATTGTCGCACCTGATTGCCCGACATTATCGCGAGCCCATTTATACCCATATAAATCAGCATCCATG
TTGGAATTTAATCGCGGCCTAGAGCAAGACGTTTCCCGTTGAATATGGCTCATAACACCCCTTGTATTAC
TGTTTATGTAAGCAGACAGTTTTATTGTTCATGACCAAAATCCCTTAACGTGAGTTTTCGTTCCACTGAG
CGTCAGACCCCGTAGAAAAGATCAAAGGATCTTCTTGAGATCCTTTTTTTCTGCGCGTAATCTGCTGCTT
GCAAACAAAAAAACCACCGCTACCAGCGGTGGTTTGTTTGCCGGATCAAGAGCTACCAACTCTTTTTCCG
AAGGTAACTGGCTTCAGCAGAGCGCAGATACCAAATACTGTCCTTCTAGTGTAGCCGTAGTTAGGCCACC
ACTTCAAGAACTCTGTAGCACCGCCTACATACCTCGCTCTGCTAATCCTGTTACCAGTGGCTGCTGCCAG
TGGCGATAAGTCGTGTCTTACCGGGTTGGACTCAAGACGATAGTTACCGGATAAGGCGCAGCGGTCGGGC
TGAACGGGGGGTTCGTGCACACAGCCCAGCTTGGAGCGAACGACCTACACCGAACTGAGATACCTACAGC
GTGAGCTATGAGAAAGCGCCACGCTTCCCGAAGGGAGAAAGGCGGACAGGTATCCGGTAAGCGGCAGGGT
CGGAACAGGAGAGCGCACGAGGGAGCTTCCAGGGGGAAACGCCTGGTATCTTTATAGTCCTGTCGGGTTT
CGCCACCTCTGACTTGAGCGTCGATTTTTGTGATGCTCGTCAGGGGGGCGGAGCCTATGGAAAAACGCCA
GCAACGCGGCCTTTTTACGGTTCCTGGCCTTTTGCTGGCCTTTTGCTCACATGTTCTTTCCTGCGTTATC
CCCTGATTCTGTGGATAACCGTATTACCGCCTTTGAGTGAGCTGATACCGCTCGCCGCAGCCGAACGACC
GAGCGCAGCGAGTCAGTGAGCGAGGAAGCGGAAGAGCGCCTGATGCGGTATTTTCTCCTTACGCATCTGT
GCGGTATTTCACACCGCAATGGTGCACTCTCAGTACAATCTGCTCTGATGCCGCATAGTTAAGCCAGTAT
ACACTCCGCTATCGCTACGTGACTGGGTCATGGCTGCGCCCCGACACCCGCCAACACCCGCTGACGCGCC
CTGACGGGCTTGTCTGCTCCCGGCATCCGCTTACAGACAAGCTGTGACCGTCTCCGGGAGCTGCATGTGT
CAGAGGTTTTCACCGTCATCACCGAAACGCGCGAGGCAGCTGCGGTAAAGCTCATCAGCGTGGTCGTGAA
GCGATTCACAGATGTCTGCCTGTTCATCCGCGTCCAGCTCGTTGAGTTTCTCCAGAAGCGTTAATGTCTG
GCTTCTGATAAAGCGGGCCATGTTAAGGGCGGTTTTTTCCTGTTTGGTCACTGATGCCTCCGTGTAAGGG
GGATTTCTGTTCATGGGGGTAATGATACCGATGAAACGAGAGAGGATGCTCACGATACGGGTTACTGATG
ATGAACATGCCCGGTTACTGGAACGTTGTGAGGGTAAACAACTGGCGGTATGGATGCGGCGGGACCAGAG
AAAAATCACTCAGGGTCAATGCCAGCGCTTCGTTAATACAGATGTAGGTGTTCCACAGGGTAGCCAGCAG
CATCCTGCGATGCAGATCCGGAACATAATGGTGCAGGGCGCTGACTTCCGCGTTTCCAGACTTTACGAAA
CACGGAAACCGAAGACCATTCATGTTGTTGCTCAGGTCGCAGACGTTTTGCAGCAGCAGTCGCTTCACGT
TCGCTCGCGTATCGGTGATTCATTCTGCTAACCAGTAAGGCAACCCCGCCAGCCTAGCCGGGTCCTCAAC
GACAGGAGCACGATCATGCGCACCCGTGGGGCCGCCATGCCGGCGATAATGGCCTGCTTCTCGCCGAAAC
GTTTGGTGGCGGGACCAGTGACGAAGGCTTGAGCGAGGGCGTGCAAGATTCCGAATACCGCAAGCGACAG
GCCGATCATCGTCGCGCTCCAGCGAAAGTGGTCCTCGCCGAAAATGACCCAGAGCGCTGCCGGCACCTGT
CCTACGAGTTGCATGATAAAGAAGACAGTCATAAGTGCGGCGACGATAGTCATGCCCCGCGCCCACCGGA
AGGAGCTGACTGGGTTGAAGGCTCTCAAGGGCATCGGTCGAGATCCCGGTGCCTAATGAGTGAGCTAACT
TACATTAATTGCGTTGCGCTCACTGCCCGCTTTCCAGTCGGGAAACCTGTCGTGCCAGCTGCATTAATGA
ATCGGCCAACGCGCGGGGAGAGGCGGTTTGCGTATTGGGCGCCAGGGTGGTTTTTCTTTTCACCAGTGAG
ACGGGCAACAGCTGATTGCCCTTCACCGCCTGGCCCTGAGAGAGTTGCAGCAAGCGGTCCACGCTGGTTT
GCCCCAGCAGGCGAAAATCCTGTTTGATGGTGGTTAACGGCGGGATATAACATGAGCTGTCTTCGGTATC
GTCGTATCCCACTACCGAGATATCCGCACCAACGCGCAGCCCGGACTCGGTAATGGCGCGCATTGCGCCC
AGCGCCATCTGATCGTTGGCAACCAGCATCGCAGTGGGAACGATGCCCTCATTCAGCATTTGCATGGTTT
GTTGAAAACCGGACATGGCACTCCAGTCGCCTTCCCGTTCCGCTATCGGCTGAATTTGATTGCGAGTGAG
ATATTTATGCCAGCCAGCCAGACGCAGACGCGCCGAGACAGAACTTAATGGGCCCGCTAACAGCGCGATT
TGCTGGTGACCCAATGCGACCAGATGCTCCACGCCCAGTCGCGTACCGTCTTCATGGGAGAAAATAATAC
TGTTGATGGGTGTCTGGTCAGAGACATCAAGAAATAACGCCGGAACATTAGTGCAGGCAGCTTCCACAGC
AATGGCATCCTGGTCATCCAGCGGATAGTTAATGATCAGCCCACTGACGCGTTGCGCGAGAAGATTGTGC
ACCGCCGCTTTACAGGCTTCGACGCCGCTTCGTTCTACCATCGACACCACCACGCTGGCACCCAGTTGAT
CGGCGCGAGATTTAATCGCCGCGACAATTTGCGACGGCGCGTGCAGGGCCAGACTGGAGGTGGCAACGCC
AATCAGCAACGACTGTTTGCCCGCCAGTTGTTGTGCCACGCGGTTGGGAATGTAATTCAGCTCCGCCATC
GCCGCTTCCACTTTTTCCCGCGTTTTCGCAGAAACGTGGCTGGCCTGGTTCACCACGCGGGAAACGGTCT
GATAAGAGACACCGGCATACTCTGCGACATCGTATAACGTTACTGGTTTCACATTCACCACCCTGAATTG
ACTCTCTTCCGGGCGCTATCATGCCATACCGCGAAAGGTTTTGCGCCATTCGATGGTGTCCGGGATCTCG
ACGCTCTCCCTTATGCGACTCCTGCATTAGGAAGCAGCCCAGTAGTAGGTTGAGGCCGTTGAGCACCGCC
GCCGCAAGGAATGGTGCATGCAAGGAGATGGCGCCCAACAGTCCCCCGGCCACGGGGCCTGCCACCATAC
CCACGCCGAAACAAGCGCTCATGAGCCCGAAGTGGCGAGCCCGATCTTCCCCATCGGTGATGTCGGCGAT
ATAGGCGCCAGCAACCGCACCTGTGGCGCCGGTGATGCCGGCCACGAT
